Addgene plasmid #37139: pActinin-LSSmOrange
Depositing lab: Vladislav Verkhusha. Depositing organization: Albert Einstein College of Medicine. Publication: An Orange Fluorescent Protein with a Large Stokes Shift for Single-Excitation Multicolor FCCS and FRET Imaging. Shcherbakova DM, Hink MA, Joosen L, Gadella TW, Verkhusha VV. J Am Chem Soc. 2012 May 9;134(18):7913-23. doi: 10.1021/ja3018972 PubMed 22486524.
Backbone
  Vector backbone: pN1
  Backbone manufacturer: Clontech
  Backbone size w/o insert (bp): 6655
  Total vector size (bp): 7365
  Modifications to backbone: human alpha-actinin
  Vector type: Mammalian Expression
  Selectable markers: Neomycin (select with G418)
Growth in bacteria
  Bacterial resistance: Kanamycin, 50 μg/mL
  Growth temperature: 37°C
  Growth strain: DH5alpha
  Copy number: High Copy
Gene/Insert
  Gene/Insert name: LSSmOrange
  Insert size (bp): 710
  Mutation: A44V/F84L/W145M/I165D/M167L/G202D compared to mOrange (but numbering relative to EGFP)
  Promoter: CMV
  Tag / fusion protein: human alpha-actinin (N terminal on insert)
  Cloning method: Restriction Enzyme; 5′ cloning site AgeI (not destroyed); 3′ cloning site NotI (not destroyed)
  Sequencing primers: 5′ CMV-F; 3′ SV40pA-R
Terms and licenses: Academic/Nonprofit Terms; Industry Terms: Not Available to Industry
How to cite: pActinin-LSSmOrange was a gift from Vladislav Verkhusha (Addgene plasmid # 37139 ; http://n2t.net/addgene:37139 ; RRID:Addgene_37139)
