[The description below was written by a language model from this plasmid's Addgene catalogue record and pLannotate feature annotations shown in this document.]
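Description:
pActinin-LSSmOrange is a mammalian expression plasmid built on the Clontech pN1 backbone, a 7,365 bp construct that encodes human alpha-actinin (ACTN1) fused at its C terminus to the orange fluorescent protein LSSmOrange. The fusion is driven by the human cytomegalovirus immediate early enhancer and promoter. The ACTN1 coding sequence is followed by a short stretch of residual multiple cloning site that serves as a linker, then the mammalian codon-optimized LSSmOrange reading frame, which was inserted between AgeI and NotI sites that both remain intact. Transcripts are terminated by an SV40 polyadenylation signal. The short large T antigen fragment annotated just upstream of that signal is most likely part of the SV40 late region carried with the terminator rather than an expressed element.

LSSmOrange is a monomeric derivative of mOrange with a large Stokes shift. The record lists six substitutions relative to mOrange (A44V, F84L, W145M, I165D, M167L and G202D, numbered according to EGFP). Because alpha-actinin is an F-actin cross-linking and bundling protein, the fusion labels actin-associated structures in live cells. The associated publication presents the fluorophore for single-excitation multicolor fluorescence cross-correlation spectroscopy and FRET imaging.

The plasmid replicates in E. coli at high copy from a pUC-type ColE1 origin and also carries an f1 phage origin. A single Tn5 aminoglycoside phosphotransferase gene provides both selections. A bacterial bla-type promoter drives it for kanamycin resistance, and the SV40 enhancer/early promoter with an HSV TK polyadenylation signal drives it for G418 selection of stably transfected mammalian cells. The small ble and bGH poly(A) fragments in the annotation appear to be backbone remnants with no stated function.
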