Features (pLannotate 1.2.2; 16 found; start..end, strand, type, name):
     61..364     +  enhancer       CMV enhancer: human cytomegalovirus immediate early enhancer
    365..568     +  promoter       CMV promoter: human cytomegalovirus (CMV) immediate early promoter
    591..629     +  misc_feature   MCS (fragment): multiple cloning site
    637..3312    +  CDS            ACTN1: ACTN1_HUMAN - Experimental evidence at protein level: Swiss-Prot protein existence level 1. F-actin cross-linking protein which is thought to anchor actin to a variety of intracellular structures. This is a bundling protein. From Homo sapiens (Human).
   3310..3356    +  misc_feature   MCS (fragment): multiple cloning site
   3370..4080    +  CDS            LSSmOrange: monomeric orange fluorescent protein with a large Stokes shift (Shcherbakova et al., 2012) mammalian codon-optimized
   4096..4179    +  CDS            large T antigen (fragment): large T antigen from SV40 (simian virus 40)
   4202..4323    +  polyA_signal   SV40 poly(A) signal: SV40 polyadenylation signal
   4357..4785    -  rep_origin     f1 ori (sequence partly withheld): f1 bacteriophage origin of replication; arrow indicates direction of (+) strand synthesis
   4812..4916    +  promoter       AmpR promoter: bla
   4918..5275    +  promoter       SV40 promoter: SV40 enhancer and early promoter
   5310..6104    +  CDS            NeoR/KanR: aminoglycoside phosphotransferase from Tn5; aph(3')-II (or nptII); confers resistance to neomycin, kanamycin, and G418 (Geneticin®)
   6125..6277    +  CDS            ble (fragment): BLE_KLEPN - Experimental evidence at protein level: Swiss-Prot protein existence level 1. Binding protein with a strong affinity to the bleomycin family of antibiotics. Binds to CL990; an antimitotic-antibiotic compound. From Klebsiella pneumoniae.
   6336..6383    +  polyA_signal   HSV TK poly(A) signal: herpes simplex virus thymidine kinase polyadenylation signal (Cole and Stacy, 1985)
   6474..6490    -  polyA_signal   bGH poly(A) signal (fragment): bovine growth hormone polyadenylation signal
   6712..7300    +  rep_origin     ori: high-copy-number ColE1/pMB1/pBR322/pUC origin of replication
>Addgene plasmid #37139 | pActinin-LSSmOrange | depositor full sequence | sequence record 46731 | pActinin-LSSmOrange sequence 7365 bps
TAGTTATTAATAGTAATCAATTACGGGGTCATTAGTTCATAGCCCATATATGGAGTTCCGCGTTACATAA
CTTACGGTAAATGGCCCGCCTGGCTGACCGCCCAACGACCCCCGCCCATTGACGTCAATAATGACGTATG
TTCCCATAGTAACGCCAATAGGGACTTTCCATTGACGTCAATGGGTGGAGTATTTACGGTAAACTGCCCA
CTTGGCAGTACATCAAGTGTATCATATGCCAAGTACGCCCCCTATTGACGTCAATGACGGTAAATGGCCC
GCCTGGCATTATGCCCAGTACATGACCTTATGGGACTTTCCTACTTGGCAGTACATCTACGTATTAGTCA
TCGCTATTACCATGGTGATGCGGTTTTGGCAGTACATCAATGGGCGTGGATAGCGGTTTGACTCACGGGG
ATTTCCAAGTCTCCACCCCATTGACGTCAATGGGAGTTTGTTTTGGCACCAAAATCAACGGGACTTTCCA
AAATGTCGTAACAACTCCGCCCCATTGACGCAAATGGGCGGTAGGCGTGTACGGTGGGAGGTCTATATAA
GCAGAGCTGGTTTAGTGAACCGTCAGATCCGCTAGCGCTACCGGACTCAGATCTCGAGCTCAAGCTTCGC
ACCATCATGGACCATTATGATTCTCAGCAAACCAACGATTACATGCAGCCAGAAGAGGACTGGGACCGGG
ACCTGCTCCTGGACCCGGCCTGGGAGAAGCAGCAGAGAAAGACATTCACGGCATGGTGTAACTCCCACCT
CCGGAAGGCGGGGACACAGATCGAGAACATCGAAGAGGACTTCCGGGATGGCCTGAAGCTCATGCTGCTG
CTGGAGGTCATCTCAGGTGAACGCTTGGCCAAGCCAGAGCGAGGCAAGATGAGAGTGCACAAGATCTCCA
ACGTCAACAAGGCCCTGGATTTCATAGCCAGCAAAGGCGTCAAACTGGTGTCCATCGGAGCCGAAGAAAT
CGTGGATGGGAATGTGAAGATGACCCTGGGCATGATCTGGACCATCATCCTGCGCTTTGCCATCCAGGAC
ATCTCCGTGGAAGAGACTTCAGCCAAGGAAGGGCTGCTCCTGTGGTGTCAGAGAAAGACAGCCCCTTACA
AAAATGTCAACATCCAGAACTTCCACATAAGCTGGAAGGATGGCCTCGGCTTCTGTGCTTTGATCCACCG
ACACCGGCCCGAGCTGATTGACTACGGGAAGCTGCGGAAGGATGATCCACTCACAAATCTGAATACGGCT
TTTGACGTGGCAGAGAAGTACCTGGACATCCCCAAGATGCTGGATGCCGAAGACATCGTTGGAACTGCCC
GACCGGATGAGAAAGCCATCATGACTTACGTGTCTAGCTTCTACCACGCCTTCTCTGGAGCCCAGAAGGC
GGAGACAGCAGCCAATCGCATCTGCAAGGTGTTGGCCGTCAACCAGGAGAACGAGCAGCTTATGGAAGAC
TACGAGAAGCTGGCCAGTGATCTGTTGGAGTGGATCCGCCGCACAATCCCGTGGCTGGAGAACCGGGTGC
CCGAGAACACCATGCATGCCATGCAACAGAAGCTGGAGGACTTCCGGGACTACCGGCGCCTGCACAAGCC
GCCCAAGGTGCAGGAGAAGTGCCAGCTGGAGATCAACTTCAACACGCTGCAGACCAAGCTGCGGCTCAGC
AACCGGCCTGCCTTCATGCCCTCTGAGGGCAGGATGGTCTCGGACATCAACAATGCCTGGGGCTGCCTGG
AGCAGGTGGAGAAGGGCTATGAGGAGTGGTTGCTGAATGAGATCCGGAGGCTGGAGCGACTGGACCACCT
GGCAGAGAAGTTCCGGCAGAAGGCCTCCATCCACGAGGCCTGGACTGACGGCAAAGAGGCCATGCTGCGA
CAGAAGGACTATGAGACCGCCACCCTCTCGGAGATCAAGGCCTTGCTCAAGAAGCATGAGGCCTTCGAGA
GTGACCTGGCTGCCCACCAGGACCGTGTGGAGCAGATTGCCGCCATCGCACAGGAGCTCAATGAGCTGGA
CTATTATGACTCACCCAGTGTCAACGCCCGTTGCCAAAAGATCTGTGACCAGTGGGACAATCTGGGGGCC
CTAACTCAGAAGCGAAGGGAAGCTCTGGAGCGGACCGAGAAACTGCTGGAGACCATTGACCAGCTGTACT
TGGAGTATGCCAAGCGGGCTGCACCCTTCAACAACTGGATGGAGGGGGCCATGGAGGACCTGCAGGACAC
CTTCATTGTGCACACCATTGAGGAGATCCAGGGACTGACCACAGCCCATGAGCAGTTCAAGGCCACCCTC
CCTGATGCCGACAAGGAGCGCCTGGCCATCCTGGGCATCCACAATGAGGTGTCCAAGATTGTCCAGACCT
ACCACGTCAATATGGCGGGCACCAACCCCTACACAACCATCACGCCTCAGGAGATCAATGGCAAATGGGA
CCACGTGCGGCAGCTGGTGCCTCGGAGGGACCAAGCTCTGACGGAGGAGCATGCCCGACAGCAGCACAAT
GAGAGGCTACGCAAGCAGTTTGGAGCCCAGGCCAATGTCATCGGGCCCTGGATCCAGACCAAGATGGAGG
AGATCGGGAGGATCTCCATTGAGATGCATGGGACCCTGGAGGACCAGCTCAGCCACCTGCGGCAGTATGA
GAAGAGCATCGTCAACTACAAGCCAAAGATTGATCAGCTGGAGGGCGACCACCAGCTCATCCAGGAGGCG
CTCATCTTCGACAACAAGCACACCAACTACACCATGGAGCACATCCGTGTGGGCTGGGAGCAGCTGCTCA
CCACCATCGCCAGGACCATCAATGAGGTAGAGAACCAGATCCTGACCCGGGATGCCAAGGGCATCAGCCA
GGAGCAGATGAATGAGTTCCGGGCCTCCTTCAACCACTTTGACCGGGATCACTCCGGCACACTGGGTCCC
GAGGAGTTCAAAGCCTGCCTCATCAGCTTGGGTTATGATATTGGCAACGACCCCCAGGGAGAAGCAGAAT
TTGCCCGCATCATGAGCATTGTGGACCCCAACCGCCTGGGGGTAGTGACATTCCAGGCCTTCATTGACTT
CATGTCCCGCGAGACAGCCGACACAGATACAGCAGACCAAGTCATGGCTTCCTTCAAGATCCTGGCTGGG
GACAAGAACTACATTACCATGGACGAGCTGCGCCGCGAGCTGCCACCCGACCAGGCTGAGTACTGCATCG
CGCGGATGGCCCCCTACACCGGCCCCGACTCCGTGCCAGGTGCTCTGGACTACATGTCCTTCTCCACGGC
GCTGTACGGCGAGAGTGACCTCAAGCTTCGAATTCTGCAGTCGACGGTACCGCGGGCCCGGGATCCACCG
GTCGCCACCATGGTGAGCAAGGGCGAGGAGAATAACATGGCCATCATCAAGGAGTTCATGCGCTTCAAGG
TGCGCATGGAGGGCTCCGTGAACGGCCACGAGTTCGAGATCGAGGGCGAGGGCGAGGGCCGCCCCTACGA
GGGCTTTCAGACCGTTAAGCTGAAGGTGACCAAGGGTGGCCCCCTGCCCTTCGCCTGGGACATCTTGTCC
CCTCAGTTCACCTACGGCTCCAAGGCCTACGTGAAGCACCCCGCCGACATCCCCGACTACCTCAAGCTGT
CCTTCCCCGAGGGCTTCAAGTGGGAGCGCGTGATGAACTTCGAGGACGGCGGCGTGGTGACCGTGACTCA
GGACTCCTCCCTGCAGGACGGCGAGTTCATCTACAAGGTGAAGCTGCGCGGCACCAACTTCCCCTCCGAC
GGCCCCGTAATGCAGAAGAAGACCATGGGCATGGAGGCCTCCTCCGAGCGGATGTACCCCGAGGACGGCG
CCCTGAAGGGCGAGGACAAGCTCAGGCTGAAGCTGAAGGACGGCGGCCACTACACCTCCGAGGTCAAGAC
CACCTACAAGGCCAAGAAGCCCGTGCAGTTGCCCGGCGCCTACATCGTCGACATCAAGTTGGACATCACC
TCCCACAACGAGGACTACACCATCGTGGAACAGTACGAACGCGCCGAGGGCCGCCACTCCACCGGCGGCA
TGGACGAGCTGTACAAGTAAGCGGCCGCGACTCTAGATCATAATCAGCCATACCACATTTGTAGAGGTTT
TACTTGCTTTAAAAAACCTCCCACACCTCCCCCTGAACCTGAAACATAAAATGAATGCAATTGTTGTTGT
TAACTTGTTTATTGCAGCTTATAATGGTTACAAATAAAGCAATAGCATCACAAATTTCACAAATAAAGCA
TTTTTTTCACTGCATTCTAGTTGTGGTTTGTCCAAACTCATCAATGTATCTTAAGGCGTAAATTGTAAGC
GTTAATATTTTGTTAAAATTCGCGTTAAATTTTTGTTAAATCAGCTCATTTTTTAACCAATAGGCCGAAA
TCGGCAAAATCCCTTATAAATCAAAAGAATAGACCGAGATAGGGT
[37 nt withheld, positions 4456-4492]
AAAGAACGTGGACTCCAACGTCAAAGG
[49 nt withheld, positions 4520-4568]
T
[91 nt withheld, positions 4570-4660]
G
[124 nt withheld, positions 4662-4785]
CAGGTGGCACTTTTCGGGGAAATGTGCGCGGAACCCCTATTTGTTTATTTTTCTAAATACATTCAAATAT
GTATCCGCTCATGAGACAATAACCCTGATAAATGCTTCAATAATATTGAAAAAGGAAGAGTCCTGAGGCG
GAAAGAACCAGCTGTGGAATGTGTGTCAGTTAGGGTGTGGAAAGTCCCCAGGCTCCCCAGCAGGCAGAAG
TATGCAAAGCATGCATCTCAATTAGTCAGCAACCAGGTGTGGAAAGTCCCCAGGCTCCCCAGCAGGCAGA
AGTATGCAAAGCATGCATCTCAATTAGTCAGCAACCATAGTCCCGCCCCTAACTCCGCCCATCCCGCCCC
TAACTCCGCCCAGTTCCGCCCATTCTCCGCCCCATGGCTGACTAATTTTTTTTATTTATGCAGAGGCCGA
GGCCGCCTCGGCCTCTGAGCTATTCCAGAAGTAGTGAGGAGGCTTTTTTGGAGGCCTAGGCTTTTGCAAA
GATCGATCAAGAGACAGGATGAGGATCGTTTCGCATGATTGAACAAGATGGATTGCACGCAGGTTCTCCG
GCCGCTTGGGTGGAGAGGCTATTCGGCTATGACTGGGCACAACAGACAATCGGCTGCTCTGATGCCGCCG
TGTTCCGGCTGTCAGCGCAGGGGCGCCCGGTTCTTTTTGTCAAGACCGACCTGTCCGGTGCCCTGAATGA
ACTGCAAGACGAGGCAGCGCGGCTATCGTGGCTGGCCACGACGGGCGTTCCTTGCGCAGCTGTGCTCGAC
GTTGTCACTGAAGCGGGAAGGGACTGGCTGCTATTGGGCGAAGTGCCGGGGCAGGATCTCCTGTCATCTC
ACCTTGCTCCTGCCGAGAAAGTATCCATCATGGCTGATGCAATGCGGCGGCTGCATACGCTTGATCCGGC
TACCTGCCCATTCGACCACCAAGCGAAACATCGCATCGAGCGAGCACGTACTCGGATGGAAGCCGGTCTT
GTCGATCAGGATGATCTGGACGAAGAGCATCAGGGGCTCGCGCCAGCCGAACTGTTCGCCAGGCTCAAGG
CGAGCATGCCCGACGGCGAGGATCTCGTCGTGACCCATGGCGATGCCTGCTTGCCGAATATCATGGTGGA
AAATGGCCGCTTTTCTGGATTCATCGACTGTGGCCGGCTGGGTGTGGCGGACCGCTATCAGGACATAGCG
TTGGCTACCCGTGATATTGCTGAAGAGCTTGGCGGCGAATGGGCTGACCGCTTCCTCGTGCTTTACGGTA
TCGCCGCTCCCGATTCGCAGCGCATCGCCTTCTATCGCCTTCTTGACGAGTTCTTCTGAGCGGGACTCTG
GGGTTCGAAATGACCGACCAAGCGACGCCCAACCTGCCATCACGAGATTTCGATTCCACCGCCGCCTTCT
ATGAAAGGTTGGGCTTCGGAATCGTTTTCCGGGACGCCGGCTGGATGATCCTCCAGCGCGGGGATCTCAT
GCTGGAGTTCTTCGCCCACCCTAGGGGGAGGCTAACTGAAACACGGAAGGAGACAATACCGGAAGGAACC
CGCGCTATGACGGCAATAAAAAGACAGAATAAAACGCACGGTGTTGGGTCGTTTGTTCATAAACGCGGGG
TTCGGTCCCAGGGCTGGCACTCTGTCGATACCCCACCGAGACCCCATTGGGGCCAATACGCCCGCGTTTC
TTCCTTTTCCCCACCCCACCCCCCAAGTTCGGGTGAAGGCCCAGGGCTCGCAGCCAACGTCGGGGCGGCA
GGCCCTGCCATAGCCTCAGGTTACTCATATATACTTTAGATTGATTTAAAACTTCATTTTTAATTTAAAA
GGATCTAGGTGAAGATCCTTTTTGATAATCTCATGACCAAAATCCCTTAACGTGAGTTTTCGTTCCACTG
AGCGTCAGACCCCGTAGAAAAGATCAAAGGATCTTCTTGAGATCCTTTTTTTCTGCGCGTAATCTGCTGC
TTGCAAACAAAAAAACCACCGCTACCAGCGGTGGTTTGTTTGCCGGATCAAGAGCTACCAACTCTTTTTC
CGAAGGTAACTGGCTTCAGCAGAGCGCAGATACCAAATACTGTCCTTCTAGTGTAGCCGTAGTTAGGCCA
CCACTTCAAGAACTCTGTAGCACCGCCTACATACCTCGCTCTGCTAATCCTGTTACCAGTGGCTGCTGCC
AGTGGCGATAAGTCGTGTCTTACCGGGTTGGACTCAAGACGATAGTTACCGGATAAGGCGCAGCGGTCGG
GCTGAACGGGGGGTTCGTGCACACAGCCCAGCTTGGAGCGAACGACCTACACCGAACTGAGATACCTACA
GCGTGAGCTATGAGAAAGCGCCACGCTTCCCGAAGGGAGAAAGGCGGACAGGTATCCGGTAAGCGGCAGG
GTCGGAACAGGAGAGCGCACGAGGGAGCTTCCAGGGGGAAACGCCTGGTATCTTTATAGTCCTGTCGGGT
TTCGCCACCTCTGACTTGAGCGTCGATTTTTGTGATGCTCGTCAGGGGGGCGGAGCCTATGGAAAAACGC
CAGCAACGCGGCCTTTTTACGGTTCCTGGCCTTTTGCTGGCCTTTTGCTCACATGTTCTT
