>Addgene plasmid #37139 | pActinin-LSSmOrange | addgene partial sequence | sequence record 47325 | SV40pA-rev
AGTTAACAACAACAATTGCATTCATTTTATGTTTCAGGTTCAGGGGGAGGTGTGGGAGGTTTTTTAAAGC
AAGTAAAACCTCTACAAATGTGGTATGGCTGATTATGATCTAGAGTCGCGGCCGCTTACTTGTACAGCTC
GTCCATGCCGCCGGTGGAGTGGCGGCCCTCGGCGCGTTCGTACTGTTCCACGATGGTGTAGTCCTCGTTG
TGGGAGGTGATGTCCAACTTGATGTCGACGATGTAGGCGCCGGGCAACTGCACGGGCTTCTTGGCCTTGT
AGGTGGTCTTGACCTCGGAGGTGTAGTGGCCGCCGTCCTTCAGCTTCAGCCTGAGCTTGTCCTCGCCCTT
CAGGGCGCCGTCCTCGGGGTACATCCGCTCGGAGGAGGCCTCCATGCCCATGGTCTTCTTCTGCATTACG
GGGCCGTCGGAGGGGAAGTTGGTGCCGCGCAGCTTCACCTTGTAGATGAACTCGCCGTCCTGCAGGGAGG
AGTCCTGAGTCACGGTCACCACGCCGCCGTCCTCGAAGTTCATCACGCGCTCCCACTTGAAGCCCTCGGG
GAAGGACAGCTTGAGGTAGTCGGGGATGTCGGCGGGGTGCTTCACGTAGGCCTTGGAGCCGTAGGTGAAC
TGAGGGGACAAGATGTCCCAGGCGAAGGGCAGGGGGCCACCCTTGGTCACCTTCAGCTTAACGGTCTGAA
AGCCCTCGTAGGGGCGGCCCTCGCCCTCGCCCTCGATCTCGAACTCGTGGCCGTTCACGGAGCCCTCCAT
GCGCACCTTGAAGCGCATGAACTCCTTGATGATGGCCATGTTATTCTCCTCGCCCTTGCTCACCATGGTG
GCGACCGGTGGATCCCGGGCCCGCGGTACCGTCGACTGCA
