>Addgene plasmid #37139 | pActinin-LSSmOrange | addgene partial sequence | sequence record 47326 | CMV-F 5'-CGCAAATGGGCGGTAGGCGTG-3'
TTAGCGAGCTGGTTTGTGAACCGTCAGATCCGCTAGCGCTACCGGACTCAGATCTCGAGCTCAAGCTTCG
CACCATCATGGACCATTATGATTCTCAGCAAACCAACGATTACATGCAGCCAGAAGAGGACTGGGACCGG
GACCTGCTCCTGGACCCGGCCTGGGAGAAGCAGCAGAGAAAGACATTCACGGCATGGTGTAACTCCCACC
TCCGGAAGGCGGGGACACAGATCGAGAACATCGAAGAGGACTTCCGGGATGGCCTGAAGCTCATGCTGCT
GCTGGAGGTCATCTCAGGTGAACGCTTGGCCAAGCCAGAGCGAGGCAAGATGAGAGTGCACAAGATCTCC
AACGTCAACAAGGCCCTGGATTTCATAGCCAGCAAAGGCGTCAAACTGGTGTCCATCGGAGCCGAAGAAA
TCGTGGATGGGAATGTGAAGATGACCCTGGGCATGATCTGGACCATCATCCTGCGCTTTGCCATCCAGGA
CATCTCCGTGGAAGAGACTTCAGCCAAGGAAGGGCTGCTCCTGTGGTGTCAGAGAAAGACAGCCCCTTAC
AAAAATGTCAACATCCAGAACTTCCACATAAGCTGGAAGGATGGCCTCGGCTTCTGTGCTTTGATCCACC
GACACCGGCCCGAGCTGATTGACTACGGGAAGCTGCGGAAGGATGATCCACTCACAAATCTGAATACGGC
TTTTGACGTGGCAGAGAAGTACCTGGACATCCCCAAGATGCTGGATGCCGAAGACATCGTTGGAACTGCC
CGACCGGATGAGAAAGCCATCATGACTTACGTGTCTAGCTTCTACCACGCCTTCTCTGGAGCCCAGAAGG
CGGAGACAGCAGCCAATCGCATCTGCAAGGTGTTGGCCGTCAACCAGGAGAACGAGCAGCTTATGGAAGA
CTAC
